>Addgene plasmid #8544 | HOXB13 (human) MSCV | addgene partial sequence | sequence record 17393 | pBABE-5
NTCGATGTTGGCAGTCGAATGCAGGCGACTTGCGAGCTGGGAGCGATTTAAAACGCTTTGGATTCCCCCG
GCCTGGGTGGGGAGAGCGAGCTGGGTGCCCCCTAGATTCCCCGCCCCCGCACCTCATGAGCCGACCCTCG
GCTCCATGGAGCCCGGCAATTATGCCACCTTGGATGGAGCCAAGGATATCGAAGGCTTGCTGGGAGCGGG
AGGGGGGCGGAATCTGGTCGCCCACTCCCCTCTGACCAGCCACCCAGCGGCGCCTACGCTGATGCCTGCT
GTCAACTATGCCCCCTTGGATCTGCCAGGCTCGGCGGAGCCGCCAAAGCAATGCCACCCATGCCCTGGGG
TGCCCCAGGGGACGTCCCCAGCTCCCGTGCCTTATGGTTACTTTGGAGGCGGGTACTACTCCTGCCGAGT
GTCCCGGAGCTCGCTGAAACCCTGTGCCCAGGCAGCCACCCTGGCCGCGTACCCCGCGGAGACTCCCACG
GCCGGGGAAGAGTACCCCAGTCGCCCCACTGAGTTTGCCTTCTATCCGGGATATCCGGGAACCTACCAGC
CTATGGCCAGTTACCTGGACGTGTCTGTGGTGCAGACTCTGGGTGCTCCTGGAGAACCGCGACATGANGC
CTNTTTGCCTGTGGACAGTTACCAGTCTTGGGCTCTCGCTGGTGGCTGGAACAGCCAGATGTGTTGCCAG
GAAAAAANAAAACNACANGGTCTTTTTNAAANAGNATTATTTGCAACTCAGCGGGAGCACCTCTGANNCT
GNCCTTTTTNCGGGCNAAAAAANAATTCTAANNAANGGAATTNNAATNNNAACGAATGGGATNACNTTAA
N
