[The description below was written by a language model from this plasmid's Addgene catalogue record.]
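Description:
HOXB13 (human) MSCV is a retroviral mammalian expression plasmid built on the murine stem cell virus (MSCV) backbone, recorded as about 6.4 kb without insert. It is propagated in E. coli as a high-copy plasmid under ampicillin selection. It also carries a neomycin resistance marker, so transduced or transfected mammalian cells can be selected with G418. No feature table accompanies the record, so the promoters, packaging signal and other individual elements are not itemised. In MSCV-type vectors generally, the cloned gene is transcribed from the 5′ long terminal repeat. The LTR-flanked region is packaged into virus particles when the plasmid is introduced into a retroviral packaging cell line, and it integrates stably into target cell genomes.

The payload is a human HOXB13 cDNA (alternative name SDX1) of roughly 1.16 kb. HOXB13 encodes a homeobox transcription factor. The insert is not restricted to the coding sequence, as it retains 141 nucleotides of native 5′ untranslated region upstream of the ATG start codon. No epitope tag or reporter fusion is recorded. The fragment was inserted by restriction cloning through an HpaI/SmaI junction at the 5′ end and a BamHI/BglII junction at the 3′ end. Both junctions are described as blunt, and the sites were destroyed in the process, so these enzymes cannot be used to excise the insert.

The record does not state a specific purpose, but the design suits stable, retrovirus-mediated overexpression of human HOXB13 in mammalian cells. The associated publication concerns modulation of the homeobox genes PRX-2 and HOXB13 in scarless fetal wound healing. The depositor refers users to the author's map for structural details.
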