Addgene plasmid #8544: HOXB13 (human) MSCV
Depositing lab: Corey Largman. Depositing organization: San Francisco VA Health Care System. Publication: Modulation of the human homeobox genes PRX-2 and HOXB13 in scarless fetal wounds. Stelnicki EJ, Arbeit J, Cass DL, Saner C, Harrison M, Largman C. J Invest Dermatol 1998 Jul;111(1):57-63. 10.1046/j.1523-1747.1998.00238.x PubMed 9665387.
Backbone
  Vector backbone: MSCV
  Backbone size w/o insert (bp): 6400
  Vector type: Mammalian Expression, Retroviral
  Selectable markers: Neomycin (select with G418)
Growth in bacteria
  Bacterial resistance: Ampicillin, 100 μg/mL
  Growth temperature: 37°C
  Growth strain: DH5alpha
  Copy number: High Copy
Gene/Insert
  Gene/Insert name: HOXB13 (alt name: SDX1)
  Species: H. sapiens (human)
  Insert size (bp): 1160
  Mutation: contains 141 NT of 5' UTR prior to ATG start
  Entrez Gene: HOXB13 (a.k.a. HPC9, PSGD)
  Cloning method: Restriction Enzyme; 5′ cloning site HpaI/SmaI blunt (destroyed during cloning); 3′ cloning site BamHI/BglII blunt (destroyed during cloning)
  Sequencing primers: 5′ na
Terms and licenses: Academic/Nonprofit Terms; Industry Terms: Not Available to Industry
Depositor comments: See author's map.
How to cite: HOXB13 (human) MSCV was a gift from Corey Largman (Addgene plasmid # 8544 ; http://n2t.net/addgene:8544 ; RRID:Addgene_8544)
